>Addgene plasmid #126176 | pBbS13a-RFP | addgene full sequence | sequence record 247742 | Addgene NGS Result
GACGTCTTGACAGCTAGCTCAGTCCTAGGTACTGTGCTAGCAGGTTTAATCGAATTCAAAAGATCTTTTA
AGAAGGAGATATACATATGGCGAGTAGCGAAGACGTTATCAAAGAGTTCATGCGTTTCAAAGTTCGTATG
GAAGGTTCCGTTAACGGTCACGAGTTCGAAATCGAAGGTGAAGGTGAAGGTCGTCCGTACGAAGGTACCC
AGACCGCTAAACTGAAAGTTACCAAAGGTGGTCCGCTGCCGTTCGCTTGGGACATCCTGTCCCCGCAGTT
CCAGTACGGTTCCAAAGCTTACGTTAAACACCCGGCTGACATCCCGGACTACCTGAAACTGTCCTTCCCG
GAAGGTTTCAAATGGGAACGTGTTATGAACTTCGAAGACGGTGGTGTTGTTACCGTTACCCAGGACTCCT
CCCTGCAAGACGGTGAGTTCATCTACAAAGTTAAACTGCGTGGTACCAACTTCCCGTCCGACGGTCCGGT
TATGCAGAAAAAAACCATGGGTTGGGAAGCTTCCACCGAACGTATGTACCCGGAAGACGGTGCTCTGAAA
GGTGAAATCAAAATGCGTCTGAAACTGAAAGACGGTGGTCACTACGACGCTGAAGTTAAAACCACCTACA
TGGCTAAAAAACCGGTTCAGCTGCCGGGTGCTTACAAAACCGACATCAAACTGGACATCACCTCCCACAA
CGAAGACTACACCATCGTTGAACAGTACGAACGTGCTGAAGGTCGTCACTCCACCGGTGCTTAAGGATCC
AAACTCGAGTAAGGATCTCCAGGCATCAAATAAAACGAAAGGCTCAGTCGAAAGACTGGGCCTTTCGTTT
TATCTGTTGTTTGTCGGTGAACGCTCTCTACTAGAGTCACACTGGCTCACCTTCGGGTGGGCCTTTCTGC
GTTTATACCTAGGGTACGGGTTTTGCTGCCCGCAAACGGGCTGTTCTGGTGTTGCTAGTTTGTTATCAGA
ATCGCAGATCCGGCTTCAGCCGGTTTGCCGGCTGAAAGCGCTATTTCTTCCAGAATTGCCATGATTTTTT
CCCCACGGGAGGCGTCACTGGCTCCCGTGTTGTCGGCAGCTTTGATTCGATAAGCAGCATCGCCTGTTTC
AGGCTGTCTATGTGTGACTGTTGAGCTGTAACAAGTTGTCTCAGGTGTTCAATTTCATGTTCTAGTTGCT
TTGTTTTACTGGTTTCACCTGTTCTATTAGGTGTTACATGCTGTTCATCTGTTACATTGTCGATCTGTTC
ATGGTGAACAGCTTTGAATGCACCAAAAACTCGTAAAAGCTCTGATGTATCTATCTTTTTTACACCGTTT
TCATCTGTGCATATGGACAGTTTTCCCTTTGATATGTAACGGTGAACAGTTGTTCTACTTTTGTTTGTTA
GTCTTGATGCTTCACTGATAGATACAAGAGCCATAAGAACCTCAGATCCTTCCGTATTTAGCCAGTATGT
TCTCTAGTGTGGTTCGTTGTTTTTGCGTGAGCCATGAGAACGAACCATTGAGATCATACTTACTTTGCAT
GTCACTCAAAAATTTTGCCTCAAAACTGGTGAGCTGAATTTTTGCAGTTAAAGCATCGTGTAGTGTTTTT
CTTAGTCCGTTATGTAGGTAGGAATCTGATGTAATGGTTGTTGGTATTTTGTCACCATTCATTTTTATCT
GGTTGTTCTCAAGTTCGGTTACGAGATCCATTTGTCTATCTAGTTCAACTTGGAAAATCAACGTATCAGT
CGGGCGGCCTCGCTTATCAACCACCAATTTCATATTGCTGTAAGTGTTTAAATCTTTACTTATTGGTTTC
AAAACCCATTGGTTAAGCCTTTTAAACTCATGGTAGTTATTTTCAAGCATTAACATGAACTTAAATTCAT
CAAGGCTAATCTCTATATTTGCCTTGTGAGTTTTCTTTTGTGTTAGTTCTTTTAATAACCACTCATAAAT
CCTCATAGAGTATTTGTTTTCAAAAGACTTAACATGTTCCAGATTATATTTTATGAATTTTTTTAACTGG
AAAAGATAAGGCAATATCTCTTCACTAAAAACTAATTCTAATTTTTCGCTTGAGAACTTGGCATAGTTTG
TCCACTGGAAAATCTCAAAGCCTTTAACCAAAGGATTCCTGATTTCCACAGTTCTCGTCATCAGCTCTCT
GGTTGCTTTAGCTAATACACCATAAGCATTTTCCCTACTGATGTTCATCATCTGAGCGTATTGGTTATAA
GTGAACGATACCGTCCGTTCTTTCCTTGTAGGGTTTTCAATCGTGGGGTTGAGTAGTGCCACACAGCATA
AAATTAGCTTGGTTTCATGCTCCGTTAAGTCATAGCGACTAATCGCTAGTTCATTTGCTTTGAAAACAAC
TAATTCAGACATACATCTCAATTGGTCTAGGTGATTTTAATCACTATACCAATTGAGATGGGCTAGTCAA
TGATAATTACTAGTCCTTTTCCCGGGTGATCTGGGTATCTGTAAATTCTGCTAGACCTTTGCTGGAAAAC
TTGTAAATTCTGCTAGACCCTCTGTAAATTCCGCTAGACCTTTGTGTGTTTTTTTTGTTTATATTCAAGT
GGTTATAATTTATAGAATAAAGAAAGAATAAAAAAAGATAAAAAGAATAGATCCCAGCCCTGTGTATAAC
TCACTACTTTAGTCAGTTCCGCAGTATTACAAAAGGATGTCGCAAACGCTGTTTGCTCCTCTACAAAACA
GACCTTAAAACCCTAAAGGCTTAAGTAGCACCCTCGCAAGCTCGGGCAAATCGCTGAATATTCCTTTTGT
CTCCGACCATCAGGCACCTGAGTCGCTGTCTTTTTCGTGACATTCAGTTCGCTGCGCTCACGGCTCTGGC
AGTGAATGGGGGTAAATGGCACTACAGGCGCCTTTTATGGATTCATGCAAGGAAACTACCCATAATACAA
GAAAAGCCCGTCACGGGCTTCTCAGGGCGTTTTATGGCGGGTCTGCTATGTGGTGCTATCTGACTTTTTG
CTGTTCAGCAGTTCCTGCCCTCTGATTTTCCAGTCTGACCACTTCGGATTATCCCGTGACAGGTCATTCA
GACTGGCTAATGCACCCAGTAAGGCAGCGGTATCATCAACAGGCTTACCCGTCTTACTGTCCCTAGTGCT
TGGATTCTCACCAATAAAAAACGCCCGGCGGCAACCGAGCGTTCTGAACAAATCCAGATGGAGTTCTGAG
GTCATTACTGGATCTATCAACAGGAGTCCAAGCGAGCTCGTAAACTTGGTCTGACAGTTACCAATGCTTA
ATCAGTGAGGCACCTATCTCAGCGATCTGTCTATTTCGTTCATCCATAGTTGCCTGACTCCCCGTCGTGT
AGATAACTACGATACGGGAGGGCTTACCATCTGGCCCCAGTGCTGCAATGATACCGCGAGACCCACGCTC
ACCGGCTCCAGATTTATCAGCAATAAACCAGCCAGCCGGAAGGGCCGAGCGCAGAAGTGGTCCTGCAACT
TTATCCGCCTCCATCCAGTCTATTAATTGTTGCCGGGAAGCTAGAGTAAGTAGTTCGCCAGTTAATAGTT
TGCGCAACGTTGTTGCCATTGCTACAGGCATCGTGGTGTCACGCTCGTCGTTTGGTATGGCTTCATTCAG
CTCCGGTTCCCAACGATCAAGGCGAGTTACATGATCCCCCATGTTGTGCAAAAAAGCGGTTAGCTCCTTC
GGTCCTCCGATCGTTGTCAGAAGTAAGTTGGCCGCAGTGTTATCACTCATGGTTATGGCAGCACTGCATA
ATTCTCTTACTGTCATGCCATCCGTAAGATGCTTTTCTGTGACTGGTGAGTACTCAACCAAGTCATTCTG
AGAATAGTGTATGCGGCGACCGAGTTGCTCTTGCCCGGCGTCAATACGGGATAATACCGCGCCACATAGC
AGAACTTTAAAAGTGCTCATCATTGGAAAACGTTCTTCGGGGCGAAAACTCTCAAGGATCTTACCGCTGT
TGAGATCCAGTTCGATGTAACCCACTCGTGCACCCAACTGATCTTCAGCATCTTTTACTTTCACCAGCGT
TTCTGGGTGAGCAAAAACAGGAAGGCAAAATGCCGCAAAAAAGGGAATAAGGGCGACACGGAAATGTTGA
ATACTCATACTCTTCCTTTTTCAATATTATTGAAGCATTTATCAGGGTTATTGTCTCATGAGCGGATACA
TATTTGAATGTATTTAGAAAAATAAACAAATAGGGGTTCCGCGCACATTTCCCCGAAAAGTGCCACCT
Features (pLannotate 1.2.2; 9 found; start..end, strand, type, name):
      7..31      +  promoter       J23119(SpeI) promoter (fragment): bacterial promoter (Registry of Standard Biological Parts BBa J23119) modified to end with an SpeI site
     87..764     +  CDS            mRFP1: monomeric derivative of DsRed (Campbell et al., 2002)
    797..868     +  terminator     rrnB T1 terminator: transcription terminator T1 from the E. coli rrnB gene
    884..911     +  terminator     T7Te terminator: phage T7 early transcription terminator
   1442..2392    -  CDS            Rep101: RepA protein needed for replication with the pSC101 origin; rep101
   2440..2662    -  rep_origin     pSC101 ori: low-copy replication origin that requires the Rep101 protein
   3154..3248    -  terminator     lambda t0 terminator: transcription terminator from phage lambda
   3278..4138    -  CDS            AmpR: β-lactamase; bla; confers resistance to ampicillin, carbenicillin, and related antibiotics
   4139..4243    -  promoter       AmpR promoter: bla
