[The description below was written by a language model from this plasmid's Addgene catalogue record and pLannotate feature annotations shown in this document.]
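Description:
pBbS13a-RFP is a low-copy bacterial expression plasmid of the pBb (BglBrick-compatible) vector family, built for constitutive gene expression in Escherichia coli and used in synthetic biology. The sequenced plasmid is about 4.3 kb, consistent with the recorded 3,590 bp backbone plus a 678 bp insert. It replicates from the pSC101 origin, which depends on the plasmid-encoded Rep101 (RepA) protein and accounts for the low copy number. Selection is by ampicillin through a β-lactamase gene driven by its own bla promoter and followed by a lambda t0 terminator, which insulates the marker from the rest of the plasmid.

The payload is a synthetic red fluorescent protein gene, annotated as mRFP1, the monomeric derivative of DsRed. The catalogue entry gives its promoter as J23102, a member of the Anderson collection of constitutive sigma-70 promoters. The automated annotation instead labels the short upstream element as a fragment of the closely related J23119 promoter, which most likely reflects the high sequence similarity among members of that family rather than a real discrepancy. Downstream of the reporter, tandem rrnB T1 and T7Te terminators stop transcription. No repressor gene or inducible control element is annotated, in keeping with the constitutive design.

The construct was deposited with a study describing a tool for selecting and predicting the behaviour of E. coli expression vectors. RFP fluorescence reports the output of this particular promoter, origin and marker combination, and the BglBrick format should allow the reporter to be exchanged for a gene of interest by standard assembly. The depositor notes that the plasmid was assembled by In-Fusion cloning.
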