Addgene plasmid #126176: pBbS13a-RFP
Purpose: Constitutive expression vector for Escherichia coli. BglBrick compatible.
Depositing lab: Nigel Scrutton. Depositing organization: University of Manchester. Publication: SelProm: A Queryable and Predictive Expression Vector Selection Tool for Escherichia coli. Jervis AJ, Carbonell P, Taylor S, Sung R, Dunstan MS, Robinson CJ, Breitling R, Takano E, Scrutton NS. ACS Synth Biol. 2019 Mar 18. doi: 10.1021/acssynbio.8b00399. PubMed 30870592.
Backbone
  Vector backbone: pBb
  Backbone size w/o insert (bp): 3590
  Vector type: Bacterial Expression, Synthetic Biology
Growth in bacteria
  Bacterial resistance: Ampicillin, 100 μg/mL
  Growth temperature: 37°C
  Growth strain: DH5alpha
  Growth instructions: Grow bacterial cultures in 50µM Ampicillin
  Copy number: Low Copy
Gene/Insert
  Gene/Insert name: RFP
  Species: Synthetic
  Insert size (bp): 678
  Promoter: J23102
  Cloning method: Unknown
  Sequencing primers: 5′ GTTATTGTCTCATGAGCGGATAC
Terms and licenses: Academic/Nonprofit Terms; Industry Terms: Not Available to Industry
Depositor comments: Grow bacterial cultures in 50 micromolar Ampicillin. Cloning method was In-Fusion.
How to cite: pBbS13a-RFP was a gift from Nigel Scrutton (Addgene plasmid # 126176 ; http://n2t.net/addgene:126176 ; RRID:Addgene_126176)
